>Addgene plasmid #105140 | pFA6a-kanMX6-P41nmt1-mEGFP | addgene full sequence | sequence record 203606 | Addgene NGS Result
AAAGGATCTTCTTGAGATCCTTTTTTTCTGCGCGTAATCTGCTGCTTGCAAACAAAAAAACCACCGCTAC
CAGCGGTGGTTTGTTTGCCGGATCAAGAGCTACCAACTCTTTTTCCGAAGGTAACTGGCTTCAGCAGAGC
GCAGATACCAAATACTGTTCTTCTAGTGTAGCCGTAGTTAGGCCACCACTTCAAGAACTCTGTAGCACCG
CCTACATACCTCGCTCTGCTAATCCTGTTACCAGTGGCTGCTGCCAGTGGCGATAAGTCGTGTCTTACCG
GGTTGGACTCAAGACGATAGTTACCGGATAAGGCGCAGCGGTCGGGCTGAACGGGGGGTTCGTGCACACA
GCCCAGCTTGGAGCGAACGACCTACACCGAACTGAGATACCTACAGCGTGAGCTATGAGAAAGCGCCACG
CTTCCCGAAGGGAGAAAGGCGGACAGGTATCCGGTAAGCGGCAGGGTCGGAACAGGAGAGCGCACGAGGG
AGCTTCCAGGGGGAAACGCCTGGTATCTTTATAGTCCTGTCGGGTTTCGCCACCTCTGACTTGAGCGTCG
ATTTTTGTGATGCTCGTCAGGGGGGCGGAGCCTATGGAAAAACGCCAGCAACGCGGCCTTTTTACGGTTC
CTGGCCTTTTGCTGGCCTTTTGCTCACATGTTCTTTCCTGCGTTATCCCCTGATTCTGTGGATAACCGTA
TTACCGCCTTTGAGTGAGCTGATACCGCTCGCCGCAGCCGAACGACCGAGCGCAGCGAGTCAGTGAGCGA
GGAAGCGGAAGAGCGCCCAATACGCAAACCGCCTCTCCCCGCGCGTTGGCCGATTCATTAATGCAGGTTA
ACCTGGCTTATCGAAATTAATACGACTCACTATAGGGAGACCGGCAGATCCGCGGCCGCATAGGCCACTA
GTGGATCTGATATCATCGATGAATTCGAGCTCGTTTAAACTGGATGGCGGCGTTAGTATCGAATCGACAG
CAGTATAGCGACCAGCATTCACATACGATTGACGCATGATATTACTTTCTGCGCACTTAACTTCGCATCT
GGGCAGATGATGTCGAGGCGAAAAAAAATATAAATCACGCTAACATTTGATTAAAATAGAACAACTACAA
TATAAAAAAACTATACAAATGACAAGTTCTTGAAAACAAGAATCTTTTTATTGTCAGTACTGATTAGAAA
AACTCATCGAGCATCAAATGAAACTGCAATTTATTCATATCAGGATTATCAATACCATATTTTTGAAAAA
GCCGTTTCTGTAATGAAGGAGAAAACTCACCGAGGCAGTTCCATAGGATGGCAAGATCCTGGTATCGGTC
TGCGATTCCGACTCGTCCAACATCAATACAACCTATTAATTTCCCCTCGTCAAAAATAAGGTTATCAAGT
GAGAAATCACCATGAGTGACGACTGAATCCGGTGAGAATGGCAAAAGCTTATGCATTTCTTTCCAGACTT
GTTCAACAGGCCAGCCATTACGCTCGTCATCAAAATCACTCGCATCAACCAAACCGTTATTCATTCGTGA
TTGCGCCTGAGCGAGACGAAATACGCGATCGCTGTTAAAAGGACAATTACAAACAGGAATCGAATGCAAC
CGGCGCAGGAACACTGCCAGCGCATCAACAATATTTTCACCTGAATCAGGATATTCTTCTAATACCTGGA
ATGCTGTTTTGCCGGGGATCGCAGTGGTGAGTAACCATGCATCATCAGGAGTACGGATAAAATGCTTGAT
GGTCGGAAGAGGCATAAATTCCGTCAGCCAGTTTAGTCTGACCATCTCATCTGTAACATCATTGGCAACG
CTACCTTTGCCATGTTTCAGAAACAACTCTGGCGCATCGGGCTTCCCATACAATCGATAGATTGTCGCAC
CTGATTGCCCGACATTATCGCGAGCCCATTTATACCCATATAAATCAGCATCCATGTTGGAATTTAATCG
CGGCCTCGAAACGTGAGTCTTTTCCTTACCCATGGTTGTTTATGTTCGGATGTGATGTGAGAACTGTATC
CTAGCAAGATTTTAAAAGGAAGTATATGAAAGAAGAACCTCAGTGGCAAATCCTAACCTTTTATATTTCT
CTACAGGGGCGCGGCGTGGGGACAATTCAACGCGTCTGTGAGGGGAGCGTTTCCCTGCTCGCAGGTCTGC
AGCGAGGAGCCGTAATTTTTGCTTCGCGCCGTGCGGCCATCAAAATGTATGGATGCAAATGATTATACAT
GGGGATGTATGGGCTAAATGTACGGGCGACAGTCACATCATGCCCCTGAGCTGCGCACGTCAAGACTGTC
AAGGAGGGTATTCTGGGCCTCCATGTCGCTGGCCGGGTGACCCGGCGGGGACGAGGCAAGCTAAACAGAT
CTCGCCATAAAAGACAGAATAAGTCATCAGCGGTTGTTTCATTTCCTATATTTTTTTTTTATTTTTTTAT
TTTTTAATAAGGGAAAATTTAACGTCTAAGGATACAGAAGATTGTTAGCACATTAAAGTAATAAAGGCTT
AAGTAGTAAGTGCCTTAGCATGTTATTGTATTTCAAAGGACATAATCTAAAATAATAACAATATCATTTC
TCACAAGTTATTCAATTTTCTTTTTTTTTTCTAATAATATCAAGAATGTATTATTTGTTTGACATAAGTC
AACTAATTTATTTAATATGCTGGATTAATCTTGCAGACATGTAAATTAACAAGTTTTAGTCAAATAACGT
TGAAGTTTCAATGAACTCAAATAATTTCTCTTTTTTTTTATATAACCATAATCTGATTTATATTTTCCGC
AGGGATCAACTGAAGTTATGACATTTGGATTGGATCACTTATAACCTTGGTCGCCAAATAATACAAAAAT
CAGCGTTATAAAACAAAGAAGGTTTTTGTTAAGAAATTAATCCTCTTTCTTGATAAGAAAGTTGAACCGA
AATTGCAGATACTGATATATGAAAATAATACCCACAATTTTGGGAATAGCGCAAGCCTCAATTTAAACAA
TAGGTGAGGACACATGATAATGACCTCAATGATTGTTAGAAGAAAAGAGCCTCATTACAAAATCGAAAAA
TGAATGGTTGGGTACAAGTTTCCAAAACATGGTAAAGTGGACTTTGCGTATGAGACGTAAATAGAAAAAA
ACACTTGTTATATGTTTTCTAGAATTATTGTTGTCTCTTTATGGTTGGATGATGCAAAATAGTAATTTCG
GTTAGTTGCTGTAAAACACCACGAGACAAATAGATATGGATATTTATTAAATCAGGAAAAACGTAACTCT
CGGCTACTGGATGGTTCAGTCACCCAACGATTACTGGGGAGAGAAAACAGGGCAAAAGCAAAGCTTAAAG
GAATCCGATTGTCATTCGGCAATGTGCAGCGAAACTAAAAACCGGATAATGGACCTGTTAATCGAAACAT
TGAAGATAAAGGAAGAGGAATCCTGGCATATCATCAATTGAATAAGTTGAATTAATTATTTCAATCTCAT
TCTCACTTTCTGACTTATAGTCGCTTTGTTAAATCATGTCTTTAATTAACAGTAAAGGAGAAGAACTTTT
CACTGGAGTTGTCCCAATTCTTGTTGAATTAGATGGTGACGTTAATGGGCACAAATTTTCTGTCAGTGGA
GAGGGTGAAGGTGATGCAACATACGGAAAACTTACCCTTAAATTTATTTGCACTACTGGAAAACTACCTG
TTCCATGGCCAACACTTGTCACTACTCTGACTTATGGTGTTCAATGCTTTTCAAGATACCCAGATCATAT
GAAACAGCATGACTTTTTCAAGAGTGCCATGCCCGAAGGTTATGTACAGGAAAGAACTATATTTTTCAAA
GATGACGGGAACTACAAGACACGTGCTGAAGTCAAGTTTGAAGGTGATACCCTTGTTAATAGAATCGAGT
TAAAAGGTATTGATTTTAAAGAAGATGGAAACATTCTTGGACACAAATTGGAATACAACTATAACTCACA
CAATGTATACATCATGGCAGACAAACAAAAGAATGGAATCAAAGTTAACTTCAAAATTAGACACAACATT
GAAGATGGAAGCGTTCAACTAGCAGACCATTATCAACAAAATACTCCAATTGGCGATGGCCCTGTCCTTT
CACCAGACAACCATTACCTGTCCACACAATCTAAGCTTTCGAAAGATCCCAACGAAAAGAGAGACCACAT
GGTCCTTCTTGAGTTTGTAACAGCTGCTGGGATTACACATGGCATGGATGAACTATACAAATAGGGCGCG
CCACTTCTAAATAAGCGAATTTCTTATGATTTATGATTTTTATTATTAAATAAGTTATAAAAAAAATAAG
TGTATACAAATTTTAAAGTGACTCTTAGGTTTTAAAACGAAAATTCTTATTCTTGAGTAACTCTTTCCTG
TAGGTCAGGTTGCTTTCTCAGGTATAGTATGAGGTCGCTCTTATTGACCACACCTCTACCGGCAGATCCG
CTAGGGATAACAGGGTAATATAGATCCGTCGACCTGCAGCGTACGAAGCTTCAGCTGGCGGCCGCGTTCT
ATAGTGTCACCTAAATCGTATGTGTATGATACATAAGGTTATGTATTAATTGTAGCCGCGTTCTAACGAC
AATATGTCCATATGGTGCACTCTCAGTACAATCTGCTCTGATGCCGCATAGTTAAGCCAGCCCCGACACC
CGCCAACACCCGCTGACGCGCCCTGACGGGCTTGTCTGCTCCCGGCATCCGCTTACAGACAAGCTGTGAC
CGTCTCCGGGAGCTGCATGTGTCAGAGGTTTTCACCGTCATCACCGAAACGCGCGAGACGAAAGGGCCTC
GTGATACGCCTATTTTTATAGGTTAATGTCATGATAATAATGGTTTCTTAGACGTCAGGTGGCACTTTTC
GGGGAAATGTGCGCGGAACCCCTATTTGTTTATTTTTCTAAATACATTCAAATATGTATCCGCTCATGAG
ACAATAACCCTGATAAATGCTTCAATAATATTGAAAAAGGAAGAGTATGAGTATTCAACATTTCCGTGTC
GCCCTTATTCCCTTTTTTGCGGCATTTTGCCTTCCTGTTTTTGCTCACCCAGAAACGCTGGTGAAAGTAA
AAGATGCTGAAGATCAGTTGGGTGCACGAGTGGGTTACATCGAACTGGATCTCAACAGCGGTAAGATCCT
TGAGAGTTTTCGCCCCGAAGAACGTTTTCCAATGATGAGCACTTTTAAAGTTCTGCTATGTGGCGCGGTA
TTATCCCGTATTGACGCCGGGCAAGAGCAACTCGGTCGCCGCATACACTATTCTCAGAATGACTTGGTTG
AGTACTCACCAGTCACAGAAAAGCATCTTACGGATGGCATGACAGTAAGAGAATTATGCAGTGCTGCCAT
AACCATGAGTGATAACACTGCGGCCAACTTACTTCTGACAACGATCGGAGGACCGAAGGAGCTAACCGCT
TTTTTGCACAACATGGGGGATCATGTAACTCGCCTTGATCGTTGGGAACCGGAGCTGAATGAAGCCATAC
CAAACGACGAGCGTGACACCACGATGCCTGTAGCAATGGCAACAACGTTGCGCAAACTATTAACTGGCGA
ACTACTTACTCTAGCTTCCCGGCAACAATTAATAGACTGGATGGAGGCGGATAAAGTTGCAGGACCACTT
CTGCGCTCGGCCCTTCCGGCTGGCTGGTTTATTGCTGATAAATCTGGAGCCGGTGAGCGTGGGTCTCGCG
GTATCATTGCAGCACTGGGGCCAGATGGTAAGCCCTCCCGTATCGTAGTTATCTACACGACGGGGAGTCA
GGCAACTATGGATGAACGAAATAGACAGATCGCTGAGATAGGTGCCTCACTGATTAAGCATTGGTAACTG
TCAGACCAAGTTTACTCATATATACTTTAGATTGATTTAAAACTTCATTTTTAATTTAAAAGGATCTAGG
TGAAGATCCTTTTTGATAATCTCATGACCAAAATCCCTTAACGTGAGTTTTCGTTCCACTGAGCGTCAGA
CCCCGTAGAAAAGATC
Features (pLannotate 1.2.2; 12 found; start..end, strand, type, name):
     12..600     +  rep_origin     ori: high-copy-number ColE1/pMB1/pBR322/pUC origin of replication
    783..836     +  CDS            lacI (fragment): lac repressor; lacI; The lac repressor binds to the lac operator to inhibit transcription in E. coli. This inhibition can be relieved by adding lactose or isopropyl-β-D-thiogalactopyranoside (IPTG).
    858..876     +  promoter       T7 promoter: promoter for bacteriophage T7 RNA polymerase
    981..2337    -  gene           kanMX: yeast selectable marker conferring kanamycin resistance (Wach et al., 1994)
   2382..3536    +  promoter       nmt1 promoter: wild-type nmt1 promoter from Schizosaccharomyces pombe, conferring strong thiamine-repressible expression
   3551..4264    +  CDS            GFP: Aequoria victoria green fluorescent protein
   4285..4472    +  terminator     ADH1 terminator: S. cerevisiae ADH1; transcription terminator for the S. cerevisiae alcohol dehydrogenase 1 (ADH1) gene
   4548..4566    -  promoter       SP6 promoter: promoter for bacteriophage SP6 RNA polymerase
   4629..4680    -  misc_feature   bom (fragment): basis of mobility region from pBR322
   4782..4817    -  CDS            rop (fragment): Rop protein, which maintains plasmids at low copy number; rop
   4912..5016    +  promoter       AmpR promoter: bla
   5017..5877    +  CDS            AmpR: β-lactamase; bla; confers resistance to ampicillin, carbenicillin, and related antibiotics
