[The description below was written by a language model from this plasmid's Addgene catalogue record and pLannotate feature annotations shown in this document.]
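Description:
pFA6a-kanMX6-P41nmt1-mEGFP is a PCR-template plasmid of the pFA6a gene-targeting series, intended for modifying chromosomal loci in the fission yeast Schizosaccharomyces pombe. It is propagated in E. coli as a high-copy plasmid through a ColE1/pUC-type origin and selected with ampicillin via the β-lactamase gene. The feature table shows no yeast replication origin, consistent with a module that acts by integration rather than as an episome. Short lacI, rop and bom fragments are backbone remnants, and T7 and SP6 promoters flank the cassette region.

The payload consists of the kanMX6 marker, which confers G418 resistance in yeast, placed in the opposite orientation to an adjacent nmt1 promoter driving a GFP coding sequence. An S. cerevisiae ADH1 terminator lies downstream of the GFP sequence. The catalogue entry identifies the promoter as P41nmt1, the attenuated, medium-strength version of the thiamine-repressible nmt1 promoter. The automated annotation labels it as the wild-type nmt1 promoter, probably because the variants are nearly identical in sequence. The fluorescent protein is monomeric enhanced GFP carrying the A206K mutation, which suppresses dimerisation, and the depositor notes that it is more thermally stable than GFP(S65T). The tag was cloned between PacI and AscI sites, both of which are retained.

In typical use of this plasmid family, the kanMX6-P41nmt1-mEGFP module is amplified with primers bearing homology to a target gene and integrated immediately upstream of its open reading frame. This replaces the native promoter with a regulatable one and fuses mEGFP to the protein's N terminus, with G418 selecting the integrants. The sequenced record is about 6.0 kb; the depositor describes the listed backbone and insert sizes as approximate.
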