Addgene plasmid #105140: pFA6a-kanMX6-P41nmt1-mEGFP
Purpose: Yeast gene targeting
Depositing lab: Jian-Qiu Wu. Depositing organization: Ohio State University. Publication: alpha-Actinin and fimbrin cooperate with myosin II to organize actomyosin bundles during contractile-ring assembly. Laporte D, Ojkic N, Vavylonis D, Wu JQ. Mol Biol Cell. 2012 Aug;23(16):3094-110. doi: 10.1091/mbc.E12-02-0123. Epub 2012 Jun 27. PubMed 22740629.
Backbone
  Vector backbone: pFA6a
  Backbone size w/o insert (bp): 4170
  Vector type: Bacterial Expression, Yeast Expression
  Selectable markers: KanMX6 (select with G418)
Growth in bacteria
  Bacterial resistance: Ampicillin, 100 μg/mL
  Growth temperature: 37°C
  Growth strain: DH5alpha
  Copy number: High Copy
Gene/Insert
  Gene/Insert name: kanMX6-P41nmt1-mEGFP (alt names: monomeric enhanced GFP; 41nmt1)
  Species: S. pombe (fission yeast)
  Insert size (bp): 1900
  Mutation: A206K
  Promoter: 41nmt1
  Tag / fusion protein: 41nmt1-mEGFP (N terminal on insert)
  Cloning method: Restriction Enzyme; 5′ cloning site PacI (not destroyed); 3′ cloning site AscI (not destroyed)
Terms and licenses: Academic/Nonprofit Terms; Industry Terms: Not Available to Industry
Depositor comments: it is more thermal stable than GFP(S65T) The sizes of backbone and inserts are approximate, and do not include the selectable marker.
How to cite: pFA6a-kanMX6-P41nmt1-mEGFP was a gift from Jian-Qiu Wu (Addgene plasmid # 105140 ; http://n2t.net/addgene:105140 ; RRID:Addgene_105140)
